Addgene plasmid #151911: pGBW-m4134900
Purpose: Mammalian expression plasmid for SARS-CoV-2 spike prefusion-stabilized
Depositing lab: Ginkgo Bioworks & Benjie Chen. Depositing organization: Ginkgo Bioworks.
Backbone
  Vector backbone: pTwist_CMV_Puro_6
  Backbone size w/o insert (bp): 6080
  Vector type: Mammalian Expression
  Selectable markers: Puromycin
Growth in bacteria
  Bacterial resistance: Ampicillin, 100 μg/mL
  Growth temperature: 37°C
  Growth strain: DH5alpha
  Copy number: High Copy
Gene/Insert
  Gene/Insert name: SARS-CoV-2 spike prefusion-stabilized (alt names: Spike protein; S protein)
  Species: Severe acute respiratory syndrome coronavirus 2
  Insert size (bp): 3578
  Mutation: d1-15 d1209-1273 R682A R685G K986P V987P
  Entrez Gene: S (a.k.a. GU280_gp02, spike glycoprotein)
  Promoter: CMV
  Cloning method: Unknown
Resource information
  A portion of this plasmid was derived from a plasmid made by: GinkgoBioworks
Depositor comments: NCBI reference sequence: QHN73810.1
How to cite: pGBW-m4134900 was a gift from Ginkgo Bioworks & Benjie Chen (Addgene plasmid # 151911 ; http://n2t.net/addgene:151911 ; RRID:Addgene_151911)
