[The description below was written by a language model from this plasmid's Addgene catalogue record and pLannotate feature annotations shown in this document.]
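Description:
pGBW-m4134900 is a mammalian expression plasmid built on the pTwist_CMV_Puro_6 backbone that encodes a prefusion-stabilized form of the SARS-CoV-2 spike (S) glycoprotein. The full sequenced plasmid is about 9.7 kb, made up of a roughly 6.1 kb backbone and a 3.6 kb insert. It is maintained in E. coli as a high-copy plasmid through a ColE1/pUC-type origin and selected with ampicillin via a complete β-lactamase gene. For mammalian cells, a separate cassette places the puromycin N-acetyltransferase gene under the human ubiquitin C promoter with a synthetic poly(A) signal, which allows selection of transfected or stably expressing cells with puromycin.

The spike coding sequence, which spans the numbering origin of the circular record, sits downstream of the CMV immediate-early enhancer and promoter elements and is followed by an SV40 polyadenylation signal. According to the record, the insert lacks residues 1–15 at the N-terminus and residues 1209–1273 at the C-terminus. The C-terminal deletion removes the region that normally contains the membrane anchor and cytoplasmic tail, so the product corresponds to the ectodomain. R682A and R685G alter the S1/S2 furin cleavage site, and K986P and V987P are the paired proline substitutions commonly used to hold spike in its prefusion conformation. The record does not state whether a heterologous signal peptide, trimerization domain or purification tag has been added. The expression unit is flanked by β-globin insulator elements, and bacterial rrnG and T7 terminators plus additional synthetic poly(A) signals help isolate the cassettes from read-through transcription. The construct is intended for producing stabilized spike antigen in mammalian cells.
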