Features (pLannotate 1.2.2; 19 found; start..end, strand, type, name):
   3639..3760    -  polyA_signal   SV40 poly(A) signal: SV40 polyadenylation signal
   3783..3852    -  CDS            large T antigen (fragment): large T antigen from SV40 (simian virus 40)
   3875..3921    +  terminator     T7 terminator: transcription terminator for bacteriophage T7 RNA polymerase
   3951..4087    +  terminator     rrnG terminator: transcription terminator from the E. coli ribosomal RNA rrnG operon (Albrechtsen et al., 1991)
   4132..4203    +  misc_feature   3' β-globin insulator: insulator downstream of the human β-globin locus (Farrell et al., 2002)
   4429..5017    -  rep_origin     ori: high-copy-number ColE1/pMB1/pBR322/pUC origin of replication
   5189..5253    -  CDS            bla(M) (fragment): β-lactamase lacking the signal sequence; bla(M); allows cytosolic expression of β-lactamase
   5517..6726    +  promoter       UbC promoter: human ubiquitin C promoter
   6730..7327    +  CDS            PuroR (fragment): puromycin N-acetyltransferase; pac from Streptomyces; confers resistance to puromycin
   7356..7404    +  polyA_signal   poly(A) signal: synthetic polyadenylation signal
   7670..8530    +  CDS            AmpR: β-lactamase; bla; confers resistance to ampicillin, carbenicillin, and related antibiotics
   8543..8679    +  terminator     rrnG terminator: transcription terminator from the E. coli ribosomal RNA rrnG operon (Albrechtsen et al., 1991)
   8831..8902    +  misc_feature   5' β-globin insulator: insulator upstream of the human β-globin locus (Farrell et al., 2002)
   8907..8953    -  terminator     T7 terminator: transcription terminator for bacteriophage T7 RNA polymerase
   8971..9019    -  polyA_signal   poly(A) signal: synthetic polyadenylation signal
   9100..9403    +  enhancer       CMV enhancer: human cytomegalovirus immediate early enhancer
   9476..9493    -  promoter       CMV promoter (fragment): human cytomegalovirus (CMV) immediate early promoter
   9556..9607    +  promoter       CMVd2 promoter: truncated human cytomegalovirus (CMV) immediate early promoter that yields moderately reduced expression relative to the full-length promoter
   9664..3586    +  CDS            S (fragment) (across the origin): SPIKE_SARS2 - Experimental evidence at protein level: Swiss-Prot protein existence level 1. [Spike glycoprotein]: May down-regulate host tetherin (BST2) by lysosomal degradation, thereby counteracting its antiviral activity. From Severe acute respiratory syndrome coronavirus 2 (2019-nCoV) (SARS-CoV-2).
>Addgene plasmid #151911 | pGBW-m4134900 | addgene full sequence | sequence record 300222 | Addgene NGS Result
CACCATGGTTAATCTTACAACCAGAACTCAATTACCCCCTGCATACACTAATTCTTTCACACGTGGTGTT
TATTACCCTGACAAAGTTTTCAGATCCTCAGTTTTACATTCAACTCAGGACTTGTTCTTACCTTTCTTTT
CCAATGTTACTTGGTTCCATGCTATACATGTCTCTGGGACCAATGGTACTAAGAGGTTTGATAACCCTGT
CCTACCATTTAATGATGGTGTTTATTTTGCTTCCACTGAGAAGTCTAACATAATAAGAGGCTGGATTTTT
GGTACTACTTTAGATTCGAAGACCCAGTCCCTACTTATTGTTAATAACGCTACTAATGTTGTTATTAAAG
TCTGTGAATTTCAATTTTGTAATGATCCATTTTTGGGTGTTTATTACCACAAAAACAACAAAAGTTGGAT
GGAAAGTGAGTTCAGAGTTTATTCTAGTGCGAATAATTGCACTTTTGAATATGTCTCTCAGCCTTTTCTT
ATGGACCTTGAAGGAAAACAGGGTAATTTCAAAAATCTTAGGGAATTTGTGTTTAAGAATATTGATGGTT
ATTTTAAAATATATTCTAAGCACACGCCTATTAATTTAGTGCGTGATCTCCCTCAGGGTTTTTCGGCTTT
AGAACCATTGGTAGATTTGCCAATAGGTATTAACATCACTAGGTTTCAAACTTTACTTGCTTTACATAGA
AGTTATTTGACTCCTGGTGATTCTTCTTCAGGTTGGACAGCTGGTGCTGCAGCTTATTATGTGGGTTATC
TTCAACCTAGGACTTTTCTATTAAAATATAATGAAAATGGAACCATTACAGATGCTGTAGACTGTGCACT
TGACCCTCTCTCAGAAACAAAGTGTACGTTGAAATCCTTCACTGTAGAAAAAGGAATCTATCAAACTTCT
AACTTTAGAGTCCAACCAACAGAATCTATTGTTAGATTTCCTAATATTACAAACTTGTGCCCTTTTGGTG
AAGTTTTTAACGCCACCAGATTTGCATCTGTTTATGCTTGGAACAGGAAGAGAATCAGCAACTGTGTTGC
TGATTATTCTGTCCTATATAATTCCGCATCATTTTCCACTTTTAAGTGTTATGGAGTGTCTCCTACTAAA
TTAAATGATCTCTGCTTTACTAATGTCTATGCAGATTCATTTGTAATTAGAGGTGATGAAGTCAGACAAA
TCGCTCCAGGGCAAACTGGAAAGATTGCTGATTATAATTATAAATTACCAGATGATTTTACAGGCTGCGT
TATAGCTTGGAATTCTAACAATCTTGATTCTAAGGTTGGTGGTAATTATAATTACCTGTATAGATTGTTT
AGGAAGTCTAATCTCAAACCTTTTGAGAGAGATATTTCAACTGAAATCTATCAGGCCGGTAGCACACCTT
GTAATGGTGTTGAAGGTTTTAATTGTTACTTTCCTTTACAATCATATGGTTTCCAACCCACTAATGGTGT
TGGTTACCAACCATACAGAGTAGTAGTACTTTCTTTTGAACTTCTACATGCACCAGCAACTGTTTGTGGA
CCTAAAAAGTCTACTAATTTGGTTAAAAACAAATGTGTCAATTTCAACTTCAATGGTTTAACAGGCACAG
GTGTTCTTACTGAGTCTAACAAAAAGTTTCTGCCTTTCCAACAATTTGGCAGAGACATTGCTGACACTAC
TGATGCTGTCCGTGATCCACAGACACTTGAGATTCTTGACATTACACCATGTTCTTTTGGTGGTGTCAGT
GTTATAACACCAGGAACAAATACTTCTAACCAGGTTGCTGTTCTTTATCAGGATGTTAACTGCACAGAAG
TCCCTGTTGCTATTCATGCAGATCAACTTACTCCTACTTGGCGTGTTTATTCTACAGGTTCTAATGTTTT
TCAAACACGTGCAGGCTGTTTAATAGGGGCTGAACATGTCAACAACTCATATGAGTGTGACATACCCATT
GGTGCAGGTATATGCGCTAGTTATCAGACTCAGACTAATTCTCCTGCACGTGCAGGTAGTGTAGCTAGTC
AATCCATCATTGCCTACACTATGTCACTTGGTGCAGAAAATTCAGTTGCTTACTCTAATAACTCTATTGC
CATACCCACAAATTTTACTATTAGTGTTACCACAGAAATTCTACCAGTGTCTATGACCAAGACATCAGTA
GATTGTACAATGTACATTTGTGGTGATTCAACTGAATGCAGCAATCTTTTGTTGCAATATGGCAGTTTTT
GTACACAATTAAACCGTGCTTTAACTGGAATAGCTGTTGAACAAGACAAAAACACCCAAGAAGTTTTTGC
ACAAGTCAAACAAATTTACAAAACACCACCAATTAAAGATTTTGGTGGTTTTAATTTTTCACAAATATTA
CCAGATCCATCAAAACCAAGCAAGAGGTCATTTATTGAAGATCTACTTTTCAACAAAGTGACACTTGCAG
ATGCTGGCTTCATCAAACAATATGGTGATTGCCTTGGTGATATTGCTGCTAGAGACCTCATTTGTGCACA
AAAGTTTAACGGCCTTACTGTTTTGCCACCTTTGCTCACAGATGAAATGATTGCTCAATACACTTCTGCA
CTGTTAGCGGGTACAATCACTTCTGGTTGGACCTTTGGTGCAGGTGCTGCATTACAAATACCATTTGCTA
TGCAAATGGCTTATAGGTTTAATGGTATTGGAGTTACACAGAATGTTCTCTATGAGAACCAAAAATTGAT
TGCCAACCAATTTAATAGTGCTATTGGCAAAATTCAAGACTCACTTTCTTCCACAGCAAGTGCACTTGGA
AAACTTCAAGATGTGGTCAACCAAAATGCACAAGCTTTAAACACGCTTGTTAAACAACTTAGCTCCAATT
TTGGTGCAATTTCAAGTGTTTTAAATGATATCCTTTCACGTCTTGACCCACCAGAGGCTGAAGTGCAAAT
TGATAGGTTGATCACAGGCAGACTTCAAAGTTTGCAGACATATGTGACTCAACAATTAATTAGAGCTGCA
GAAATCAGAGCTTCTGCTAATCTTGCTGCTACTAAAATGTCAGAGTGTGTACTTGGACAATCAAAAAGAG
TTGATTTTTGTGGAAAGGGCTATCATCTTATGTCCTTCCCTCAGTCAGCACCTCATGGTGTAGTCTTCTT
GCATGTGACTTATGTCCCTGCACAAGAAAAGAACTTCACAACTGCTCCTGCCATTTGTCATGATGGAAAA
GCACACTTTCCTCGTGAAGGTGTCTTTGTTTCAAATGGCACACACTGGTTTGTAACACAAAGGAATTTTT
ATGAACCACAAATCATTACTACAGACAACACATTTGTGTCTGGTAACTGTGATGTTGTAATAGGAATTGT
CAACAACACAGTTTATGATCCTTTGCAACCTGAATTAGACTCATTCAAGGAGGAGTTAGATAAATATTTT
AAGAATCATACATCACCAGATGTTGATTTAGGTGACATCTCTGGCATTAATGCTTCAGTTGTAAACATTC
AAAAAGAAATTGACCGCCTCAATGAGGTTGCCAAGAATTTAAATGAATCTCTCATCGATCTCCAAGAACT
TGGAAAGTATGAGCAGTAAGCTAGCTTGACTGACTGAGATACAGCGTACCTTCAGCTCACAGACATGATA
AGATACATTGATGAGTTTGGACAAACCACAACTAGAATGCAGTGAAAAAAATGCTTTATTTGTGAAATTT
GTGATGCTATTGCTTTATTTGTAACCATTATAAGCTGCAATAAACAAGTTAACAACAACAATTGCATTCA
TTTTATGTTTCAGGTTCAGGGGGAGGTGTGGGAGGTTTTTTAAAGCAAGTAAAACCTCTACAAATGTGGT
ATTGGCCCATCTCTATCGGTATCGTAGCATAACCCCTTGGGGCCTCTAAACGGGTCTTGAGGGGTTTTTT
GTGCCCCTCGGGCCGGATTGCTATCTACCGGCATTGGCGCAGAAAAAAATGCCTGATGCGACGCTGCGCG
TCTTATACTCCCACATATGCCAGATTCAGCAACGGATACGGCTTCCCCAACTTGCCCACTTCCATACGTG
TCCTCCTTACCAGAAATTTATCCTTAAGGTCGTCAGCTATCCTGCAGGCGATCTCTCGATTTCGATCAAG
ACATTCCTTTAATGGTCTTTTCTGGACACCACTAGGGGTCAGAAGTAGTTCATCAAACTTTCTTCCCTCC
CTAATCTCATTGGTTACCTTGGGCTATCGAAACTTAATTAACCAGTCAAGTCAGCTACTTGGCGAGATCG
ACTTGTCTGGGTTTCGACTACGCTCAGAATTGCGTCAGTCAAGTTCGATCTGGTCCTTGCTATTGCACCC
GTTCTCCGATTACGAGTTTCATTTAAATCATGTGAGCAAAAGGCCAGCAAAAGGCCAGGAACCGTAAAAA
GGCCGCGTTGCTGGCGTTTTTCCATAGGCTCCGCCCCCCTGACGAGCATCACAAAAATCGACGCTCAAGT
CAGAGGTGGCGAAACCCGACAGGACTATAAAGATACCAGGCGTTTCCCCCTGGAAGCTCCCTCGTGCGCT
CTCCTGTTCCGACCCTGCCGCTTACCGGATACCTGTCCGCCTTTCTCCCTTCGGGAAGCGTGGCGCTTTC
TCATAGCTCACGCTGTAGGTATCTCAGTTCGGTGTAGGTCGTTCGCTCCAAGCTGGGCTGTGTGCACGAA
CCCCCCGTTCAGCCCGACCGCTGCGCCTTATCCGGTAACTATCGTCTTGAGTCCAACCCGGTAAGACACG
ACTTATCGCCACTGGCAGCAGCCACTGGTAACAGGATTAGCAGAGCGAGGTATGTAGGCGGTGCTACAGA
GTTCTTGAAGTGGTGGCCTAACTACGGCTACACTAGAAGAACAGTATTTGGTATCTGCGCTCTGCTGAAG
CCAGTTACCTTCGGAAAAAGAGTTGGTAGCTCTTGATCCGGCAAACAAACCACCGCTGGTAGCGGTGGTT
TTTTTGTTTGCAAGCAGCAGATTACGCGCAGAAAAAAAGGATCTCAAGAAGATCCTTTGATCTTTTCTAC
GGGGTCTGACGCTCAGTGGAACGAAAACTCACGTTAAGGGATTTTGGTCATGAGATTATCAAAAAGGATC
TTCACCTAGATCCTTTTAAATTAAAAATGAAGTTTTAAATCAATCTAAAGTATATATGAGTAAACTTGGT
CTGACAGTTACCAATGCTTAATCAGTGAGGCACCTATCTCAGCGATCTGTCTATTTCGTTCATCCATAGT
TGCATTTAAATTTCCGAACTCTCCAAGGCCCTCGTCGGAAAATCTTCAAACCTTTCGTCCGATCCATCTT
GCAGGCTACCTCTCGAACGAACTATCGCAAGTCTCTTGGCCGGCCTTGCGCCTTGGCTATTGCTTGGCAG
CGCCTATCGCCAGGTATTACTCCAATCCCGAATATCCGAGATCGGGATCACCCGAGAGAAGTTCAACCTA
CATCCTCAATCCCGATCTATCCGAGATCCGAGGAATATCGAAATCGGGGCGCGCCTGGCCTCCGCGCCGG
GTTTTGGCGCCTCCCGCGGGCGCCCCCCTCGTCACGGCGAGCGCTGCCACGTCAGACGAAGGGCGCAGGA
GCGTCCTGATCCTTCCGCCCGGACGCTCAGGACAGCGGCCCGCTGCTCATAAGACTCGGCCTTAGAACCC
CAGTATCAGCAGAAGGACATTTTAGGACGGGACTTGGGTGACTCTAGGGCACTGGTTTTCTTTCCAGAGA
GCGGAACAGGCGAGGAAAAGTAGTCCCTTCTCGGCGATTCTGCGGAGGGATCTCCGTGGGGCGGTGAACG
CCGATGATTATATAAGGACGCGCCGGGTGTGGCACAGCTAGTTCCGTCGCAGCCGGGATTTGGGTCGCGG
TTCTTGTTTGTGGATCGCTGTGATCGTCACTTGGTGAGTAGCGGGCTGCTGGGCTGGCCGGGGCTTTCGT
GGCCGCCGGGCCGCTCGGTGGGACGGAAGCGTGTGGAGAGACCGCCAAGGGCTGTAGTCTGGGTCCGCGA
GCAAGGTTGCCCTGAACTGGGGGTTGGGGGGAGCGCAGCAAAATGGCGGCTGTTCCCGAGTCTTGAATGG
AAGACGCTTGTGAGGCGGGCTGTGAGGTCGTTGAAACAAGGTGGGGGGCATGGTGGGCGGCAAGAACCCA
AGGTCTTGAGCCCTTCGCTAATGCGGGAAAGCTCTTATTCGGGTGAGATGGGCTGGGCACCATCTGGGGA
CCCTGACGTGAAGTTTGTCACTGACTGGAGAACTCGGTTTGTCGTCTGTTGCGGGGGCGGCAGTTATGGC
GGTGCCGTTGGGCAGTGCACCCGTACCTTTGGGAGCGCGCGCCCTCGTCGTGTCGTGACGTCACCCGTTC
TGTTGGCTTATAATGCAGGGTGGGGCCACCTGCCGGTAGGTGTGCGGTAGGCTTTTCTCCGTCGCAGGAC
GCAGGGTTCGGGCCTAGGGTAGGCTCTCCTGAATCGACAGGCGCCGGACCTCTGGTGAGGGGAGGGATAA
GTGAGGCGTCAGTTTCTTTGGTCGGTTTTATGTACCTATCTTCTTAAGTAGCTGAAGCTCCGGTTTTGAA
CTATGCGCTCGGGGTTGGCGAGTGTGTTTTGTGAAGTTTTTTAGGCACCTTTTGAAATGTAATCATTTGG
GTCAATATGTAATTTTCAGTGTTAGACTTGTAAATTGTCCGCTAAATTCTGGCCGTTTTTGGCTTTTTTG
TTAGACAACATGACCGAGTACAAGCCCACGGTGCGCCTCGCCACCCGCGACGACGTCCCCAGGGCCGTAC
GCACCCTCGCCGCCGCGTTCGCCGACTACCCCGCCACGCGCCACACCGTCGATCCGGACCGCCACATCGA
GCGGGTCACCGAGCTGCAAGAACTCTTCCTCACGCGCGTCGGGCTCGACATCGGCAAGGTGTGGGTCGCG
GACGACGGCGCCGCGGTGGCGGTCTGGACCACGCCGGAGAGCGTCGAAGCGGGGGCGGTGTTCGCCGAGA
TCGGCCCGCGCATGGCCGAGTTGAGCGGTTCCCGGCTGGCCGCGCAGCAACAGATGGAGGGCCTCCTGGC
GCCGCACCGGCCCAAGGAGCCCGCGTGGTTCCTGGCCACCGTCGGCGTCTCGCCCGACCACCAGGGCAAG
GGTCTGGGCAGCGCCGTCGTGCTCCCCGGAGTGGAGGCCGCCGAGCGCGCCGGGGTGCCCGCCTTCCTGG
AGACCTCCGCGCCCCGCAACCTCCCCTTCTACGAGCGGCTCGGCTTCACCGTCACCGCCGACGTCGAGGT
GCCCGAAGGACCGCGCACCTGGTGCATGACCCGCAAGCCCGGTGCCTAGGCTAGTATGTAAGCCTAGTCT
TAGATAATAAAATCGCTATCCATCGAAGATGGATGTGTGTTGGTTTTTTGTGTGTGTAACGCTAGGCGCG
CCTGGTGTACCGAGAACGATCCTCTCAGTGCGAGTCTCGACGATCCATATCGTTGCTTGGCAGTCAGCCA
GTCGGAATCCAGCTTGGGACCCAGGAAGTCCAATCGTCAGATATTGTACTCAAGCCTGGTCACGGCAGCG
TACCGATCTGTTTAAACCTAGATATTGATAGTCTGATCGGTCAACGTATAATCGAGTCCTAGCTTTTGCA
AACATCTATCAAGAGACAGGATCAGCAGGAGGCTTTCGCATGAGTATTCAACATTTCCGTGTCGCCCTTA
TTCCCTTTTTTGCGGCATTTTGCCTTCCTGTTTTTGCTCACCCAGAAACGCTGGTGAAAGTAAAAGATGC
TGAAGATCAGTTGGGTGCGCGAGTGGGTTACATCGAACTGGATCTCAACAGCGGTAAGATCCTTGAGAGT
TTTCGCCCCGAAGAACGCTTTCCAATGATGAGCACTTTTAAAGTTCTGCTATGTGGCGCGGTATTATCCC
GTATTGACGCCGGGCAAGAGCAACTCGGTCGCCGCATACACTATTCTCAGAATGACTTGGTTGAGTATTC
ACCAGTCACAGAAAAGCATCTTACGGATGGCATGACAGTAAGAGAATTATGCAGTGCTGCCATAACCATG
AGTGATAACACTGCGGCCAACTTACTTCTGACAACGATTGGAGGACCGAAGGAGCTAACCGCTTTTTTGC
ACAACATGGGGGATCATGTAACTCGCCTTGATCGTTGGGAACCGGAGCTGAATGAAGCCATACCAAACGA
CGAGCGTGACACCACGATGCCTGTAGCAATGGCAACAACCTTGCGTAAACTATTAACTGGCGAACTACTT
ACTCTAGCTTCCCGGCAACAGTTGATAGACTGGATGGAGGCGGATAAAGTTGCAGGACCACTTCTGCGCT
CGGCCCTTCCGGCTGGCTGGTTTATTGCTGATAAATCTGGAGCCGGTGAGCGTGGGTCTCGCGGTATCAT
TGCAGCACTGGGGCCAGATGGTAAGCCCTCCCGTATCGTAGTTATCTACACGACGGGGAGTCAGGCAACT
ATGGATGAACGAAATAGACAGATCGCTGAGATAGGTGCCTCACTGATTAAGCATTGGTAACCGATTCTAG
GTGCATTGGCGCAGAAAAAAATGCCTGATGCGACGCTGCGCGTCTTATACTCCCACATATGCCAGATTCA
GCAACGGATACGGCTTCCCCAACTTGCCCACTTCCATACGTGTCCTCCTTACCAGAAATTTATCCTTAAG
ATCCCGAATCGTTTAAACTCGACTCTGGCTCTATCGAATCTCCGTCGTTTCGAGCTTACGCGAACAGCCG
TGGCGCTCATTTGCTCGTCGGGCATCGAATCTCGTCAGCTATCGTCAGCTTACCTTTTTGGCAGCGATCG
CGGCTCCCGACATCTTGGACCATTAGCTCCACAGGTATCTTCTTCCCTCTAGTGGTCATAACAGCAGCTT
CAGCTACCTCTCAATTCAAAAAACCCCTCAAGACCCGTTTAGAGGCCCCAAGGGGTTATGCTATCAATCG
TTGCGTTACACACACAAAAAACCAACACACATCCATCTTCGATGGATAGCGATTTTATTATCTAACTGCT
GATCGAGTGTAGCCAGATCTAGTAATCAATTACGGGGTCATTAGTTCATAGCCCATATATGGAGTTCCGC
GTTACATAACTTACGGTAAATGGCCCGCCTGGCTGACCGCCCAACGACCCCCGCCCATTGACGTCAATAA
TGACGTATGTTCCCATAGTAACGCCAATAGGGACTTTCCATTGACGTCAATGGGTGGAGTATTTACGGTA
AACTGCCCACTTGGCAGTACATCAAGTGTATCATATGCCAAGTACGCCCCCTATTGACGTCAATGACGGT
AAATGGCCCGCCTGGCATTATGCCCAGTACATGACCTTATGGGACTTTCCTACTTGGCAGTACATCTACG
TATTAGTCATCGCTATTACCATGCTGATGCGGTTTTGGCAGTACATCAATGGGCGTGGATAGCGGTTTGA
CTCACGGGGATTTCCAAGTCTCCACCCCATTGACGTCAATGGGAGTTTGTTTTGGCACCAAAATCAACGG
GACTTTCCAAAATGTCGTAACAACTCCGCCCCATTGACGCAAATGGGCGGTAGGCGTGTACGGTGGGAGG
TCTATATAAGCAGAGCTGGTTTAGTGAACCGTCAGATCAGATCTTTGTCGATCCTACCATCCACTCGACA
CACCCGCCAGCGGCCGC
